Addgene plasmid #172482: pEVOL-pylT-AznLRS
Purpose: For E.Coli expression, 306L309L348I384F411W
Depositing lab: Wenshe Liu. Depositing organization: Texas A&M University. Publication: A Versatile Approach for Site-Specific Lysine Acylation in Proteins. Wang ZA, Kurra Y, Wang X, Zeng Y, Lee YJ, Sharma V, Lin H, Dai SY, Liu WR. Angew Chem Int Ed Engl. 2017 Feb 1;56(6):1643-1647. doi: 10.1002/anie.201611415. Epub 2017 Jan 2. PubMed 28042700.
Backbone
  Vector backbone: pEVOL
  Total vector size (bp): 5651
  Vector type: Bacterial Expression
Growth in bacteria
  Bacterial resistance: Chloramphenicol, 25 μg/mL
  Growth temperature: 37°C
  Growth strain: DH5alpha
  Copy number: Unknown
Gene/Insert
  Gene/Insert name: AznLRS and pylTcua
  Species: Methanosarcina mazei
  Insert size (bp): 1365
  Promoter: araBAD
  Cloning method: Unknown
  Sequencing primers: 5′ ATG CCA TAG CAT TTT TAT CC; 3′ GAT TTA ATC TGT ATC AGG
Terms and licenses: Academic/Nonprofit Terms; Industry Terms: Not Available to Industry
How to cite: pEVOL-pylT-AznLRS was a gift from Wenshe Liu (Addgene plasmid # 172482 ; http://n2t.net/addgene:172482 ; RRID:Addgene_172482)
