[The description below was written by a language model from this plasmid's Addgene catalogue record and pLannotate feature annotations shown in this document.]
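Description:
pEVOL-pylT-AznLRS is a bacterial expression plasmid of about 5.65 kb, built on the pEVOL backbone and used for genetic code expansion in E. coli. It replicates from the medium-copy p15A origin and is selected with chloramphenicol through a cat (CmR) gene driven by its own promoter. Because p15A is compatible with ColE1-type origins, the plasmid can be maintained alongside a second plasmid, typically one encoding the target protein. Short annotated matches to an RSF origin, IS1 and a tet promoter are fragments and are most likely backbone remnants rather than functional parts.

The payload is an orthogonal aminoacyl-tRNA synthetase/tRNA pair from Methanosarcina mazei. AznLRS is a variant of the pyrrolysyl-tRNA synthetase (pylS) that, according to the record, carries the substitutions 306L, 309L, 348I, 384F and 411W. These changes presumably alter its substrate preference, although the record does not name the amino acid it charges. The synthetase is expressed from the araBAD promoter, with the divergently transcribed araC regulator supplying L-arabinose-inducible control. A small fragment annotated as part of a composite His-containing tag lies just downstream of the coding sequence, followed by rrnB-derived sequence that includes a partial T1 terminator. A separate tRNA feature corresponds to pylT with a CUA anticodon, the amber suppressor that decodes UAG stop codons; the feature table does not identify its promoter.

Together these components allow a noncanonical amino acid to be incorporated at an in-frame amber codon in a co-expressed gene. The associated publication concerns site-specific lysine acylation in proteins, which is consistent with using this plasmid to install a modified lysine analogue as a precursor for that chemistry.
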