Features (pLannotate 1.2.2; 13 found; start..end, strand, type, name):
    563..587     +  promoter       tet promoter (fragment): E. coli promoter for tetracycline efflux protein gene
    597..1475    -  CDS            araC: L-arabinose regulatory protein; araC
   1502..1786    +  promoter       araBAD promoter: araBAD; promoter of the L-arabinose operon of E. coli; the araC regulatory gene is transcribed in the opposite direction (Guzman et al., 1995)
   1823..3184    +  CDS            pylS: PYLS_METMA - Experimental evidence at protein level: Swiss-Prot protein existence level 1. Catalyzes the attachment of pyrrolysine to tRNA(Pyl). Pyrrolysine is a lysine derivative encoded by the termination codon UAG. From Methanosarcina mazei (strain ATCC BAA-159 / DSM 3647 / Goe1 / Go1 / JCM 11833 / OCM 88) (Methanosarcina frisia).
   3194..3211    +  CDS            capTEV™ (fragment): composite tag for in vivo biotinylation, TEV protease cleavage, and 6xHis tagging
   3318..3433    +  ncRNA          5S rRNA: Accession: RF00001 - 5S ribosomal RNA
   3437..3474    +  terminator     rrnB T1 terminator (fragment): transcription terminator T1 from the E. coli rrnB gene
   4041..4109    +  ncRNA          tRNA: Accession: RF00005 - tRNA
   4270..4929    -  CDS            CmR: chloramphenicol acetyltransferase; cat; confers resistance to chloramphenicol
   4930..5032    -  promoter       cat promoter: promoter of the E. coli cat gene encoding chloramphenicol acetyltransferase
   5153..5296    +  mobile_element IS1 (fragment): prokaryotic transposable element IS1
   5415..5470    -  rep_origin     RSF ori (fragment): Plasmids containing the RSF 1030 origin of replication can be propagated in E. coli cells that contain additional plasmids with compatible origins.
   5558..451     -  rep_origin     p15A ori (across the origin): Plasmids containing the medium-copy-number p15A origin of replication can be propagated in E. coli cells that contain a second plasmid with the ColE1 origin.
>Addgene plasmid #172482 | pEVOL-pylT-AznLRS | addgene full sequence | sequence record 338583 | Addgene NGS Result
TTCCCCCTGGCGGCTCCCTCGTGCGCTCTCCTGTTCCTGCCTTTCGGTTTACCGGTGTCATTCCGCTGTT
ATGGCCGCGTTTGTCTCATTCCACGCCTGACACTCAGTTCCGGGTAGGCAGTTCGCTCCAAGCTGGACTG
TATGCACGAACCCCCCGTTCAGTCCGACCGCTGCGCCTTATCCGGTAACTATCGTCTTGAGTCCAACCCG
GAAAGACATGCAAAAGCACCACTGGCAGCAGCCACTGGTAATTGATTTAGAGGAGTTAGTCTTGAAGTCA
TGCGCCGGTTAAGGCTAAACTGAAAGGACAAGTTTTGGTGACTGCGCTCCTCCAAGCCAGTTACCTCGGT
TCAAAGAGTTGGTAGCTCAGAGAACCTTCGAAAAACCGCCCTGCAAGGCGGTTTTTTCGTTTTCAGAGCA
AGAGATTACGCGCAGACCAAAACGATCTCAAGAAGATCATCTTATTAATCAGATAAAATATTTCTAGATT
TCAGTGCAATTTATCTCTTCAAATGTAGCACCTGAAGTCAGCCCCATACGATATAAGTTGTAATTCTCAT
GTTTGACAGCTTATCATCGATAAGCTTGGTACCCAATTATGACAACTTGACGGCTACATCATTCACTTTT
TCTTCACAACCGGCACGGAACTCGCTCGGGCTGGCCCCGGTGCATTTTTTAAATACCCGCGAGAAATAGA
GTTGATCGTCAAAACCAACATTGCGACCGACGGTGGCGATAGGCATCCGGGTGGTGCTCAAAAGCAGCTT
CGCCTGGCTGATACGTTGGTCCTCGCGCCAGCTTAAGACGCTAATCCCTAACTGCTGGCGGAAAAGATGT
GACAGACGCGACGGCGACAAGCAAACATGCTGTGCGACGCTGGCGATATCAAAATTGCTGTCTGCCAGGT
GATCGCTGATGTACTGACAAGCCTCGCGTACCCGATTATCCATCGGTGGATGGAGCGACTCGTTAATCGC
TTCCATGCGCCGCAGTAACAATTGCTCAAGCAGATTTATCGCCAGCAGCTCCGAATAGCGCCCTTCCCCT
TGCCCGGCGTTAATGATTTGCCCAAACAGGTCGCTGAAATGCGGCTGGTGCGCTTCATCCGGGCGAAAGA
ACCCCGTATTGGCAAATATTGACGGCCAGTTAAGCCATTCATGCCAGTAGGCGCGCGGACGAAAGTAAAC
CCACTGGTGATACCATTCGCGAGCCTCCGGATGACGACCGTAGTGATGAATCTCTCCTGGCGGGAACAGC
AAAATATCACTCGGTCGGCAAACAAATTCTCGTCCCTGATTTTTCACCACCCCCTGACCGCGAATGGTGA
GATTGAGAATATAACCTTTCATTCCCAGCGGTCGGTCGATAAAAAAATCGAGATAACCGTTGGCCTCAAT
CGGCGTTAAACCCGCCACCAGATGGGCATTAAACGAGTATCCCGGCAGCAGGGGATCATTTTGCGCTTCA
GCCATACTTTTCATACTCCCGCCATTCAGAGAAGAAACCAATTGTCCATATTGCATCAGACATTGCCGTC
ACTGCGTCTTTTACTGGCTCTTCTCGCTAACCAAACCGGTAACCCCGCTTATTAAAAGCATTCTGTAACA
AAGCGGGACCAAAGCCATGACAAAAACGCGTAACAAAAGTGTCTATAATCACGGCAGAAAAGTCCACATT
GATTATTTGCACGGCGTCACACTTTGCTATGCCATAGCATTTTTATCCATAAGATTAGCGGATCCTACCT
GACGCTTTTTATCGCAACTCTCTACTGTTTCTCCATACCCGTTTTTTTGGGCTAACAGGAGGAATTACTA
GTATGGATAAGAAACCGCTGAATACTCTGATTTCTGCAACTGGTCTGTGGATGAGCCGTACCGGCACCAT
CCACAAGATCAAACACCACGAGGTTTCCCGTAGCAAAATCTACATCGAAATGGCGTGCGGTGACCACCTG
GTGGTAAACAACTCCCGTTCTTCTCGTACTGCACGTGCTCTGCGCCACCACAAGTACCGTAAGACCTGCA
AGCGCTGTCGCGTGTCTGATGAAGACCTGAACAAATTCCTGACTAAAGCGAACGAAGATCAGACTTCTGT
GAAGGTGAAAGTTGTTTCTGCCCCAACCCGCACCAAGAAAGCGATGCCGAAGTCCGTTGCACGCGCTCCG
AAACCGCTGGAGAACACCGAAGCCGCACAGGCCCAGCCGTCTGGTTCTAAGTTTTCTCCGGCAATCCCGG
TTTCTACTCAGGAGTCTGTGTCTGTGCCAGCTTCTGTTAGCACTTCTATTTCCTCTATCAGCACTGGTGC
GACTGCGTCCGCTCTGGTAAAAGGTAACACTAACCCGATCACCAGCATGTCTGCTCCGGTTCAGGCTTCT
GCACCGGCACTGACTAAAAGCCAGACTGACCGTCTGGAGGTTCTGCTGAACCCGAAAGATGAAATCAGCC
TGAACTCTGGCAAACCGTTCCGTGAACTGGAATCCGAACTGCTGTCTCGTCGTAAGAAAGACCTGCAACA
AATCTATGCTGAAGAGCGTGAAAACTACCTGGGTAAACTGGAACGTGAAATCACCCGTTTCTTTGTGGAC
CGTGGTTTCCTGGAAATCAAGTCTCCGATCCTGATCCCGCTGGAATACATCGAGCGCATGGGTATTGATA
ACGACACCGAACTGTCCAAGCAGATTTTCCGTGTGGACAAGAACTTCTGCCTGCGTCCGATGCTGGCACC
GAACCTGCTGAATTACCTGCGTAAACTGGATCGTGCACTGCCGGACCCGATCAAAATCTTTGAAATCGGT
CCATGCTATCGTAAGGAGAGCGACGGTAAAGAACACCTGGAAGAGTTCACTATGCTGAACTTTATTCAGA
TGGGTTCTGGCTGCACCCGTGAAAATCTGGAATCTATCATCACCGACTTCCTGAACCACCTGGGCATTGA
CTTCAAAATCGTTGGTGATTCCTGCATGGTTTTTGGTGACACTCTGGACGTTATGCATGGTGATCTGGAA
CTGAGCAGCGCTGTTGTGGGTCCGATTCCGCTGGATCGTGAATGGGGTATCGATAAACCGTGGATTGGTG
CTGGCTTCGGTCTGGAACGTCTGCTGAAAGTTAAGCACGACTTTAAGAACATCAAACGTGCTGCGCGTTC
CGAGTCCTATTACAACGGCATTAGCACTAACCTGTAAGTCGACCATCATCATCATCATCATTGAGTTTAA
ACGGTCTCCAGCTTGGCTGTTTTGGCGGATGAGAGAAGATTTTCAGCCTGATACAGATTAAATCAGAACG
CAGAAGCGGTCTGATAAAACAGAATTTGCCTGGCGGCAGTAGCGCGGTGGTCCCACCTGACCCCATGCCG
AACTCAGAAGTGAAACGCCGTAGCGCCGATGGTAGTGTGGGGTCTCCCCATGCGAGAGTAGGGAACTGCC
AGGCATCAAATAAAACGAAAGGCTCAGTCGAAAGACTGGGCCTTGTTTGTGAGCTCCCGGTCATCAATCA
TCCCCATAATCCTTGTTAGATTATCAATTTTAAAAAACTAACAGTTGTCAGCCTGTCCCGCTTTAATATC
ATACGCCGTTATACGTTGTTTACGCTTTGAGGAATCCCATATGATACGCGGCCGCTTTCAAACGCTAAAT
TGCCTGATGCGCTACGCTTATCAGGCCTACATGATCTCTGCAATATATTGAGTTTGCGTGCTTTTGTAGG
CCGGATAAGGCGTTCACGCCGCATCCGGCAAGAAACAGCAAACAATCCAAAACGCCGCGTTCAGCGGCGT
TTTTTCTGCTTTTCTTCGCGAATTAATTCCGCTTCGCAACATGTGAGCACCGGTTTATTGACTACCGGAA
GCAGTGTGACCGTGTGCTTCTCAAATGCCTGAGGCCAGTTTGCTCAGGCTCTCCCCGTGGAGGTAATAAT
TGACGATATGATCAGTGCACGGCTAACTAAGCGGCCTGCTGACTTTCTCGCCGATCAAAAGGCATTTTGC
TATTAAGGGATTGACGAGGGCGTATCTGCGCAGTAAGATGCGCCCCGCATTGGAAACCTGATCATGTAGA
TCGAATGGACTCTAAATCCGTTCAGCCGGGTTAGATTCCCGGGGTTTCCGCCAAATTCGAAAAGCCTGCT
CAACGAGCAGGCTTTTTTGCATGCTCGAGCAGCTCAGGGTCGAATTTGCTTTCGAATTTCTGCCATTCAT
CCGCTTATTATCACTTATTCAGGCGTAGCAACCAGGCGTTTAAGGGCACCAATAACTGCCTTAAAAAAAT
TACGCCCCGCCCTGCCACTCATCGCAGTACTGTTGTAATTCATTAAGCATTCTGCCGACATGGAAGCCAT
CACAAACGGCATGATGAACCTGAATCGCCAGCGGCATCAGCACCTTGTCGCCTTGCGTATAATATTTGCC
CATGGTGAAAACGGGGGCGAAGAAGTTGTCCATATTGGCCACGTTTAAATCAAAACTGGTGAAACTCACC
CAGGGATTGGCTGAGACGAAAAACATATTCTCAATAAACCCTTTAGGGAAATAGGCCAGGTTTTCACCGT
AACACGCCACATCTTGCGAATATATGTGTAGAAACTGCCGGAAATCGTCGTGGTATTCACTCCAGAGCGA
TGAAAACGTTTCAGTTTGCTCATGGAAAACGGTGTAACAAGGGTGAACACTATCCCATATCACCAGCTCA
CCGTCTTTCATTGCCATACGGAATTCCGGATGAGCATTCATCAGGCGGGCAAGAATGTGAATAAAGGCCG
GATAAAACTTGTGCTTATTTTTCTTTACGGTCTTTAAAAAGGCCGTAATATCCAGCTGAACGGTCTGGTT
ATAGGTACATTGAGCAACTGACTGAAATGCCTCAAAATGTTCTTTACGATGCCATTGGGATATATCAACG
GTGGTATATCCAGTGATTTTTTTCTCCATTTTAGCTTCCTTAGCTCCTGAAAATCTCGATAACTCAAAAA
ATACGCCCGGTAGTGATCTTATTTCATTATGGTGAAAGTTGGAACCTCTTACGTGCCGATCAACGTCTCA
TTTTCGCCAAAAGTTGGCCCAGGGCTTCCCGGTATCAACAGGGACACCAGGATTTATTTATTCTGCGAAG
TGATCTTCCGTCACAGGTATTTATTCGGCGCAAAGTGCGTCGGGTGATGCTGCCAACTTACTGATTTAGT
GTATGATGGTGTTTTTGAGGTGCTCCAGTGGCTTCTGTTTCTATCAGCTGTCCCTCCTGTTCAGCTACTG
ACGGGGTGGTGCGTAACGGCAAAAGCACCGCCGGACATCAGCGCTAGCGGAGTGTATACTGGCTTACTAT
GTTGGCACTGATGAGGGTGTCAGTGAAGTGCTTCATGTGGCAGGAGAAAAAAGGCTGCACCGGTGCGTCA
GCAGAATATGTGATACAGGATATATTCCGCTTCCTCGCTCACTGACTCGCTACGCTCGGTCGTTCGACTG
CGGCGAGCGGAAATGGCTTACGAACGGGGCGGAGATTTCCTGGAAGATGCCAGGAAGATACTTAACAGGG
AAGTGAGAGGGCCGCGGCAAAGCCGTTTTTCCATAGGCTCCGCCCCCCTGACAAGCATCACGAAATCTGA
CGCTCAAATCAGTGGTGGCGAAACCCGACAGGACTATAAAGATACCAGGCGT
